>Addgene plasmid #62440 | MXS_PGK::PuroR-bGHpA | depositor full sequence | sequence record 102501 | Full Sequence
CATGATATCAAACGCGTAACTCGAGTCTACCGGGTAGGGGAGGCGCTTTTCCCAAGGCAGTCTGGAGCAT
GCGCTTTAGCAGCCCCGCTGGGCACTTGGCGCTACACAAGTGGCCTCTGGCCTCGCACACATTCCACATC
CACCGGTAGGCGCCAACCGGCTCCGTTCTTTGGTGGCCCCTTCGCGCCACCTTCTACTCCTCCCCTAGTC
AGGAAGTTCCCCCCCGCCCCGCAGCTCGCGTCGTGCAGGACGTGACAAATGGAAGTAGCACGTCTCACTA
GTCTCGTGCAGATGGACAGCACCGCTGAGCAATGGAAGCGGGTAGGCCTTTGGGGCAGCGGCCAATAGCA
GCTTTGCTCCTTCGCTTTCTGGGCTCAGAGGCTGGGAAGGGGTGGGTCCGGGGGCGGGCTCAGGGGCGGG
CTCAGGGGCGGGGCGGGCGCCCGAAGGTCCTCCGGAGGCCCGGCATTCTGCACGCTTCAAAAGCGCACGT
CTGCCGCGCTGTTCTCCTCTTCCTCATCTCCGGGCCTTTCGACGTCGAGAAGCTTACCATGACCGAGTAC
AAGCCCACGGTGCGCCTCGCCACCCGCGACGACGTCCCCAGGGCCGTACGCACCCTCGCCGCCGCGTTCG
CCGACTACCCCGCCACGCGCCACACCGTCGATCCGGACCGCCACATCGAGCGGGTCACCGAGCTGCAAGA
ACTCTTCCTCACGCGCGTCGGGCTCGACATCGGCAAGGTGTGGGTCGCGGACGACGGCGCCGCGGTGGCG
GTCTGGACCACGCCGGAGAGCGTCGAAGCGGGGGCGGTGTTCGCCGAGATCGGCCCGCGCATGGCCGAGT
TGAGCGGTTCCCGGCTGGCCGCGCAGCAACAGATGGAAGGCCTCCTGGCGCCGCACCGGCCCAAGGAGCC
CGCGTGGTTCCTGGCCACCGTCGGCGTCTCGCCCGACCACCAGGGCAAGGGTCTGGGCAGCGCCGTCGTG
CTCCCCGGAGTGGAGGCGGCCGAGCGCGCCGGGGTGCCCGCCTTCCTGGAGACCTCCGCGCCCCGCAACC
TCCCCTTCTACGAGCGGCTCGGCTTCACCGTCACCGCCGACGTCGAGGTGCCCGAAGGACCGCGCACCTG
GTGCATGACCCGCAAGCCCGGTGCCTGACGCCCGCCCCACGACCCGCAGCGCCCGACCGAAAGGAGCGCA
CGACCCCATGCAGGTCGAGCTGTGCCTTCTAGTTGCCAGCCATCTGTTGTTTGCCCCTCCCCCGTGCCTT
CCTTGACCCTGGAAGGTGCCACTCCCACTGTCCTTTCCTAATAAAATGAGGAAATTGCATCGCATTGTCT
GAGTAGGTGTCATTCTATTCTGGGGGGTGGGGTGGGGCAGGACAGCAAGGGGGAGGATTGGGAAGACAAT
AGCAGGCATGCTGGGGATGCGGTGGGCTCTATGGTCGACCAATTCGGGGAAATGTGCGCGGAACCCCTAT
TTGTTTATTTTTCTAAATACATTCAAATATGTATCCGCTCATGAGACAATAACCCTGATAAATGCTTCAA
TAATATTGAAAAAGGAAGAGTATGAGTATTCAACATTTCCGTGTCGCCCTTATTCCCTTTTTTGCGGCAT
TTTGCCTTCCTGTTTTTGCTCACCCAGAAACGCTGGTGAAAGTAAAAGATGCTGAAGATCAGTTGGGTGC
ACGAGTGGGTTACATCGAACTGGATCTCAACAGCGGTAAGATCCTTGAGAGTTTTCGCCCCGAAGAACGT
TTTCCAATGATGAGCACTTTTAAAGTTCTGCTATGTGGCGCGGTATTATCCCGTATTGACGCCGGGCAAG
AGCAACTCGGTCGCCGCATACACTATTCTCAGAATGACTTGGTTGAGTACTCACCAGTCACAGAAAAGCA
TCTTACGGATGGCATGACAGTAAGAGAATTATGCAGTGCTGCCATAACCATGAGTGATAACACTGCGGCC
AACTTACTTCTGACAACGATCGGAGGACCGAAGGAGCTAACCGCTTTTTTGCACAACATGGGGGATCATG
TAACTCGCCTTGATCGTTGGGAACCGGAGCTGAATGAAGCCATACCAAACGACGAGCGTGACACCACGAT
GCCTGTAGCAATGGCAACAACGTTGCGCAAACTATTAACTGGCGAACTACTTACTCTAGCTTCCCGGCAA
CAATTAATAGACTGGATGGAGGCGGATAAAGTTGCAGGACCACTTCTGCGCTCGGCCCTTCCGGCTGGCT
GGTTTATTGCTGATAAATCTGGAGCCGGTGAGCGTGGGTCTCGCGGTATCATTGCAGCACTGGGGCCAGA
TGGTAAGCCCTCCCGTATCGTAGTTATCTACACGACGGGGAGTCAGGCAACTATGGATGAACGAAATAGA
CAGATCGCTGAGATAGGTGCCTCACTGATTAAGCATTGGTAACTGTCAGACCAAGTTTACTCATATATAC
TTTAGATTGATTTAAAACTTCATTTTTAATTTAAAAGGATCTAGGTGAAGATCCTTTTTGATAATCTCAT
GACCAAAATCCCTTAACGTGAGTTTTCGTTCCACTGAGCGTCAGACCCCGTAGAAAAGATCAAAGGATCT
TCTTGAGATCCTTTTTTTCTGCGCGTAATCTGCTGCTTGCAAACAAAAAAACCACCGCTACCAGCGGTGG
TTTGTTTGCCGGATCAAGAGCTACCAACTCTTTTTCCGAAGGTAACTGGCTTCAGCAGAGCGCAGATACC
AAATACTGTTCTTCTAGTGTAGCCGTAGTTAGGCCACCACTTCAAGAACTCTGTAGCACCGCCTACATAC
CTCGCTCTGCTAATCCTGTTACCAGTGGCTGCTGCCAGTGGCGATAAGTCGTGTCTTACCGGGTTGGACT
CAAGACGATAGTTACCGGATAAGGCGCAGCGGTCGGGCTGAACGGGGGGTTCGTGCACACAGCCCAGCTT
GGAGCGAACGACCTACACCGAACTGAGATACCTACAGCGTGAGCTATGAGAAAGCGCCACGCTTCCCGAA
GGGAGAAAGGCGGACAGGTATCCGGTAAGCGGCAGGGTCGGAACAGGAGAGCGCACGAGGGAGCTTCCAG
GGGGAAACGCCTGGTATCTTTATAGTCCTGTCGGGTTTCGCCACCTCTGACTTGAGCGTCGATTTTTGTG
ATGCTCGTCAGGGGGGCGGAGCCTATGGAAAAACGCCAGCAACGCGGCCTTTTTACGGTTCCTGGCCTTT
TGCTGGCCTTTTGCTCACATGTTCTTTCCTGCGTTATCCCCTGATTCTGTGGATAACCGTATTACCGCCT
TTGAGTGAGCTGATACCGCTCGCCGCAGCCGAACGACCGAGCGCAGCGAGTCAGTGAGC
Features (pLannotate 1.2.2; 6 found; start..end, strand, type, name):
     32..531     +  promoter       PGK promoter: mouse phosphoglycerate kinase 1 promoter
    549..1148    +  CDS            PuroR: puromycin N-acetyltransferase; pac from Streptomyces alboniger; confers resistance to puromycin
   1210..1434    +  polyA_signal   bGH poly(A) signal: bovine growth hormone polyadenylation signal
   1457..1561    +  promoter       AmpR promoter: bla
   1562..2422    +  CDS            AmpR: β-lactamase; bla; confers resistance to ampicillin, carbenicillin, and related antibiotics
   2593..3181    +  rep_origin     ori: high-copy-number ColE1/pMB1/pBR322/pUC origin of replication
