[The description below was written by a language model from this plasmid's Addgene catalogue record and pLannotate feature annotations shown in this document.]
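Description:
MXS_PGK::PuroR-bGHpA is a small synthetic-biology building-block plasmid from the MXS-chaining cloning platform, a modular system designed for assembling multi-part expression constructs for imaging and flow cytometry work in mammalian cells. The backbone is the minimal MXS chaining vector (about 1.9 kb), which carries little beyond what is needed for propagation in E. coli: a high-copy ColE1/pUC-type origin of replication and a β-lactamase gene under its own bla promoter for ampicillin selection. The full sequence is about 3.3 kb, and the feature table accounts for the whole construct with six annotated elements.

The payload is a roughly 1.4 kb self-contained mammalian selection cassette placed between MluI and SalI sites, both of which are preserved after cloning. It consists of the mouse phosphoglycerate kinase 1 (PGK) promoter, a constitutive promoter active in many mammalian cell types, driving the puromycin N-acetyltransferase gene (pac, originally from Streptomyces alboniger), followed by the bovine growth hormone polyadenylation signal for transcript termination and processing. Together these form a complete transcription unit that confers puromycin resistance on transfected mammalian cells.

The plasmid has no reporter, tag, or viral element, and appears intended mainly as a donor module. The intact flanking restriction sites allow the resistance cassette to be excised and chained with other MXS modules, such as promoter–fluorescent protein units, so that a final composite vector carries a puromycin marker for selecting stable cell lines. The record does not describe specific downstream applications beyond this role in the chaining system.
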