Addgene plasmid #62440: MXS_PGK::PuroR-bGHpA
Purpose: MXS_chaining vector with PGK::PuroR-bGHpA
Depositing lab: Pierre Neveu. Depositing organization: European Molecular Biology Laboratory (EMBL), Heidelberg. Publication: MXS-Chaining: A Highly Efficient Cloning Platform for Imaging and Flow Cytometry Approaches in Mammalian Systems. Sladitschek HL, Neveu PA. PLoS One. 2015 Apr 24;10(4):e0124958. doi: 10.1371/journal.pone.0124958. eCollection 2015. PONE-D-15-01385 PubMed 25909630.
Backbone
  Vector backbone: MXS_chaining vector
  Backbone manufacturer: Neveu lab, Addgene plasmid #62394
  Backbone size w/o insert (bp): 1945
  Vector type: Synthetic Biology
Growth in bacteria
  Bacterial resistance: Ampicillin, 100 μg/mL
  Growth temperature: 37°C
  Growth strain: Mach1
  Copy number: High Copy
Gene/Insert
  Gene/Insert name: resistance cassette against Puromycin with PGK Promoter
  Species: Synthetic
  Insert size (bp): 1426
  Cloning method: Restriction Enzyme; 5′ cloning site MluI (not destroyed); 3′ cloning site SalI (not destroyed)
  Sequencing primers: 5′ TTACCGCCTTTGAGTGAG; 3′ TTGTCTCATGAGCGGATAC
Terms and licenses: Academic/Nonprofit Terms; Industry Terms: Not Available to Industry
How to cite: MXS_PGK::PuroR-bGHpA was a gift from Pierre Neveu (Addgene plasmid # 62440 ; http://n2t.net/addgene:62440 ; RRID:Addgene_62440)
