>Addgene plasmid #62440 | MXS_PGK::PuroR-bGHpA | addgene partial sequence | sequence record 104770 | pBR322ori-F 5'-GGGAAACGCCTGGTATCTTT-3'
GTGATGCTCGTCAGGGGGGCGGAGCCTATGGAAAAACGCCAGCAACGCGGCCTTTTTACGGTTCCTGGCC
TTTTGCTGGCCTTTTGCTCACATGTTCTTTCCTGCGTTATCCCCTGATTCTGTGGATAACCGTATTACCG
CCTTTGAGTGAGCTGATACCGCTCGCCGCAGCCGAACGACCGAGCGCAGCGAGTCAGTGAGCCATGATAT
CAAACGCGTAACTCGAGTCTACCGGGTAGGGGAGGCGCTTTTCCCAAGGCAGTCTGGAGCATGCGCTTTA
GCAGCCCCGCTGGGCACTTGGCGCTACACAAGTGGCCTCTGGCCTCGCACACATTCCACATCCACCGGTA
GGCGCCAACCGGCTCCGTTCTTTGGTGGCCCCTTCGCGCCACCTTCTACTCCTCCCCTAGTCAGGAAGTT
CCCCCCCGCCCCGCAGCTCGCGTCGTGCAGGACGTGACAAATGGAAGTAGCACGTCTCACTAGTCTCGTG
CAGATGGACAGCACCGCTGAGCAATGGAAGCGGGTAGGCCTTTGGGGCAGCGGCCAATAGCAGCTTTGCT
CCTTCGCTTTCTGGGCTCAGAGGCTGGGAAGGGGTGGGTCCGGGGGCGGGCTCA
