>Addgene plasmid #62440 | MXS_PGK::PuroR-bGHpA | addgene partial sequence | sequence record 104771 | AmpSeq-F 5'-ctcatgagcggatacatatttgaa-3'
TTGGTCGACCATAGAGCCCACCGCATCCCCAGCATGCCTGCTATTGTCTTCCCAATCCTCCCCCTTGCTG
TCCTGCCCCACCCCACCCCCCAGAATAGAATGACACCTACTCAGACAATGCGATGCAATTTCCTCATTTT
ATTAGGAAAGGACAGTGGGAGTGGCACCTTCCAGGGTCAAGGAAGGCACGGGGGAGGGGCAAACAACAGA
TGGCTGGCAACTAGAAGGCACAGCTCGACCTGCATGGGGTCGTGCGCTCCTTTCGGTCGGGCGCTGCGGG
TCGTGGGGCGGGCGTCAGGCACCGGGCTTGCGGGTCATGCACCAGGTGCGCGGTCCTTCGGGCACCTCGA
CGTCGGCGGTGACGGTGAAGCCGAGCCGCTCGTAGAAGGGGAGGTTGCGGGGCGCGGAGGTCTCCAGGAA
GGCGGGCACCCCGGCGCGCTCGGCCGCCTCCACTCCGGGGAGCACGACGGCGCTGCCCAGACCCTTGCCC
TGGTGGTCGGGCGAGACGCCGACGGTGGCCAGGAACCACGCGGGCTCCTTGGGCCGGTGCGGCGCCAGGA
GGCCTTCCATCTGTTGCTGCGCGGCCAGCCGGGAACCGCTCAACTCGGCCATGCGCGGGCCGATCTCGGC
GAACACCGCCCCCGCTTCGACGCTCTCCGGCGTGGTCCAGACCGCCACCGCGGCGCCGTCGTCCGCGACC
CACACCTTGCCGATGTCGAG
