>Addgene plasmid #62440 | MXS_PGK::PuroR-bGHpA | addgene partial sequence | sequence record 106870 | mPGK-F 5'-cattctgcacgcttcaaaag-3'
CGACGTCGAGAAGCTTACCATGACCGAGTACAAGCCCACGGTGCGCCTCGCCACCCGCGACGACGTCCCC
AGGGCCGTACGCACCCTCGCCGCCGCGTTCGCCGACTACCCCGCCACGCGCCACACCGTCGATCCGGACC
GCCACATCGAGCGGGTCACCGAGCTGCAAGAACTCTTCCTCACGCGCGTCGGGCTCGACATCGGCAAGGT
GTGGGTCGCGGACGACGGCGCCGCGGTGGCGGTCTGGACCACGCCGGAGAGCGTCGAAGCGGGGGCGGTG
TTCGCCGAGATCGGCCCGCGCATGGCCGAGTTGAGCGGTTCCCGGCTGGCCGCGCAGCAACAGATGGAAG
GCCTCCTGGCGCCGCACCGGCCCAAGGAGCCCGCGTGGTTCCTGGCCACCGTCGGCGTCTCGCCCGACCA
CCAGGGCAAGGGTCTGGGCAGCGCCGTCGTGCTCCCCGGAGTGGAGGCGGCCGAGCGCGCCGGGGTGCCC
GCCTTCCTGGAGACCTCCGCGCCCCGCAACCTCCCCTTCTACGAGCGGCTCGGCTTCACCGTCACCGCCG
ACGTCGAGGTGCCCGAAGGACCGCGCACCTGGTGCATGACCCGCAAGCCCGGTGCCTGACGCCCGCCCCA
CGACCCGCAGCGCCCGACCGAAAGGAGCGCACGACCCCATGCAGGTCGAGCTGTGCCTTCTAGTTGCCAG
CCATCTGTTGTTTG
